Addgene plasmid #107460: pCEP4-SERTA169D-myc
Purpose: Mammalian expression plasmid for codon optimized mutant hSERT with internal MYC tag inserted in ECL2, mutation A169D conferring gain of function phenotype, decreased surface expression
Depositing lab: Erik Procko. Depositing organization: University of Illinois at Urbana-Champaign. Publication: Deep Mutagenesis of a Transporter for Uptake of a Non-Native Substrate Identifies Conformationally Dynamic Regions. Young HJ, Chan M, Selvam B, Szymanski SK, Shukla D, Procko E. bioRxiv 2021.04.19.440442 10.1101/2021.04.19.440442.
Backbone
  Vector backbone: pCEP4
  Backbone manufacturer: Invitrogen
  Backbone size w/o insert (bp): 10410
  Vector type: Mammalian Expression
  Selectable markers: Hygromycin
Growth in bacteria
  Bacterial resistance: Ampicillin, 100 μg/mL
  Growth temperature: 37°C
  Growth strain: DH5alpha
  Copy number: High Copy
Gene/Insert
  Gene/Insert name: Serotonin Transporter (SERT) (alt name: SLC6A4)
  Species: H. sapiens (human)
  Insert size (bp): 1985
  Mutation: A169D
  Entrez Gene: SLC6A4 (a.k.a. 5-HTT, 5-HTTLPR, 5HTT, HTT, OCD1, SERT, SERT1, hSERT)
  Promoter: CMV
  Cloning method: Restriction Enzyme; 5′ cloning site NHE1 (not destroyed); 3′ cloning site XHO1 (not destroyed)
  Sequencing primers: 5′ CMV Forward; 3′ EBV Reverse
Terms and licenses: Academic/Nonprofit Terms; Industry Terms: Not Available to Industry
Depositor comments: Please visit https://doi.org/10.1101/2021.04.19.440442 for bioRxiv preprint.
How to cite: pCEP4-SERTA169D-myc was a gift from Erik Procko (Addgene plasmid # 107460 ; http://n2t.net/addgene:107460 ; RRID:Addgene_107460)
