[The description below was written by a language model from this plasmid's Addgene catalogue record and pLannotate feature annotations shown in this document.]
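Description:
pCEP4-SERTA169D-myc is a mammalian expression plasmid built on the Invitrogen pCEP4 episomal backbone, with a total length of about 12.1 kb. In bacteria it is maintained through a high-copy ColE1/pUC-type origin and an ampicillin resistance gene (β-lactamase with its own promoter). For mammalian cells it carries the Epstein-Barr virus oriP origin together with the EBNA1 coding sequence. These two elements allow the plasmid to replicate and persist as an extrachromosomal episome in permissive primate cells rather than needing to integrate. A hygromycin B phosphotransferase cassette, driven by an HSV thymidine kinase promoter and ending in the TK polyadenylation signal, provides selection in mammalian cells. The short herpesvirus, tetracycline-resistance, rop and large T antigen fragments in the annotation are backbone remnants flanking these elements, not functional genes.

The payload is a codon-optimized human serotonin transporter (SLC6A4, hSERT) open reading frame. It was cloned between NheI and XhoI sites downstream of the CMV immediate-early enhancer and promoter, and the SV40 polyadenylation signal lies just beyond its 3′ end on the circular map. According to the record, a MYC epitope is inserted internally in extracellular loop 2. An epitope at that extracellular position should allow antibody detection of surface-localized transporter on intact cells, although the tag is not annotated separately in the feature table. The transporter carries the A169D substitution, which the depositor describes as giving a gain-of-function phenotype together with decreased surface expression. The construct comes from a deep mutagenesis study of transporter uptake of a non-native substrate, where it serves for expressing and characterizing this individual variant in cultured mammalian cells.
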