Features (pLannotate 1.2.2; 22 found; start..end, strand, type, name):
     14..148     -  polyA_signal   SV40 poly(A) signal: SV40 polyadenylation signal
    171..254     -  CDS            large T antigen (fragment): large T antigen from SV40 (simian virus 40)
    257..297     +  CDS            rop (fragment): Rop protein, which maintains plasmids at low copy number; rop
    409..427     -  misc_feature   MCS (fragment): pUC18/19 multiple cloning site
    873..2662    -  rep_origin     oriP: Epstein-Barr virus oriP replication origin (Yates et al., 2000)
   2663..2881    -  CDS            gL (fragment): GL_EBVB9 - Experimental evidence at protein level: Swiss-Prot protein existence level 1. The heterodimer glycoprotein H-glycoprotein L is required for the fusion of viral and plasma membranes leading to virus entry into the host cell. Acts as a functional inhibitor of gH and maintains gH in an inhibited form. Upon binding to host integrins, gL dissociates from gH leading to activation of the viral fusion glycoproteins gB and gH. Fusion of EBV with B-lymphocytes requires the additional receptor- binding protein gp42, which forms a complex with gH/gL. The heterodimer gH/gL targets also host EPHA
   2964..4889    -  CDS            EBNA1: Epstein-Barr nuclear antigen 1, also known as EBNA-1 crucial for latent viral infection, and for episomal amplification of vectors containing the oriP origin (Okita et al., 2013)
   4927..5271    -  CDS            BRRF2_EBVB9 (fragment): Protein inferred from homology: Swiss-Prot protein existence level 3. From Epstein-Barr virus (strain B95-8) (HHV-4) (Human herpesvirus 4).
   5274..5297    -  promoter       tet promoter (fragment): E. coli promoter for tetracycline efflux protein gene
   5410..5514    +  promoter       AmpR promoter: bla
   5515..6375    +  CDS            AmpR: β-lactamase; bla; confers resistance to ampicillin, carbenicillin, and related antibiotics
   6546..7134    +  rep_origin     ori: high-copy-number ColE1/pMB1/pBR322/pUC origin of replication
   7180..7338    -  CDS            TcR (fragment): tetracycline efflux protein; tet; confers resistance to tetracycline
   7459..7659    -  CDS            MDV035 (fragment): UL24_GAHVM - Protein inferred from homology: Swiss-Prot protein existence level 3. May play a role in the dispersal of host nucleolin from the nucleolus throughout the nucleus leading to a decrease in ribosome biogenesis. From Gallid herpesvirus 2 (strain Chicken/Md5/ATCC VR-987) (GaHV-2) (Marek's disease herpesvirus type 1).
   7648..7710    +  promoter       Mini-TK promoter: minimal herpes simplex virus (HSV) thymidine kinase promoter
   7753..8790    +  CDS            HygR: hygromycin B phosphotransferase confers resistance to hygromycin
   8832..8880    +  polyA_signal   HSV TK poly(A) signal: herpes simplex virus thymidine kinase polyadenylation signal (Cole and Stacy, 1985)
   9080..9304    +  CDS            gH (fragment): GH_HHV11 - Experimental evidence at protein level: Swiss-Prot protein existence level 1. The heterodimer glycoprotein H-glycoprotein L is required for the fusion of viral and plasma membranes leading to virus entry into the host cell. Following initial binding to host receptor, membrane fusion is mediated by the fusion machinery composed of gB and the heterodimer gH/gL. May also be involved in the fusion between the virion envelope and the outer nuclear membrane during virion morphogenesis. From Human herpesvirus 1 (strain 17) (HHV-1) (Human herpes simplex virus 1).
   9335..9360    -  CDS            bla(M) (fragment): β-lactamase lacking the signal sequence; bla(M); allows cytosolic expression of β-lactamase
   9534..9913    +  enhancer       CMV enhancer: human cytomegalovirus immediate early enhancer
   9915..10114   +  promoter       CMV promoter: human cytomegalovirus (CMV) immediate early promoter
  10172..12133   +  CDS            SLC6A4: SC6A4_HUMAN - Also known as HTT, SERT. Experimental evidence at protein level: Swiss-Prot protein existence level 1. Serotonin transporter whose primary function in the central nervous system involves the regulation of serotonergic signaling via transport of serotonin molecules from the synaptic cleft back into the pre-synaptic terminal for re-utilization. Plays a key role in mediating regulation of the availability of serotonin to other receptors of serotonergic systems. Terminates the action of serotonin and recycles it in a sodium-dependent manner. From Homo sapiens (Human).
>Addgene plasmid #107460 | pCEP4-SERTA169D-myc | depositor full sequence | sequence record 205558 | pCEP4-SERTA169D-myc sequence 12145 bps
GCCGGCAAGGCCGGATCCAGACATGATAAGATACATTGATGAGTTTGGACAAACCACAACTAGAATGCAG
TGAAAAAAATGCTTTATTTGTGAAATTTGTGATGCTATTGCTTTATTTGTAACCATTATAAGCTGCAATA
AACAAGTTAACAACAACAATTGCATTCATTTTATGTTTCAGGTTCAGGGGGAGGTGTGGGAGGTTTTTTA
AAGCAAGTAAAACCTCTACAAATGTGGTATGGCTGATTATGATCCGGCTGCCTCGCGCGTTTCGGTGATG
ACGGTGAAAACCTCTGACACATGCAGCTCCCGGAGACGGTCACAGCTTGTCTGTAAGCGGATGCCGGGAG
CAGACAAGCCCGTCAGGGCGCGTCAGCGGGTGTTGGCGGGTGTCGGGGCGCAGCCATGAGGTCGACTCTA
GAGGATCGATCCCCGCCCCGGACGAACTAAACCTGACTACGACATCTCTGCCCCTTCTTCGCGGGGCAGT
GCATGTAATCCCTTCAGTTGGTTGGTACAACTTGCCAACTGGGCCCTGTTCCACATGTGACACGGGGGGG
GACCAAACACAAAGGGGTTCTCTGACTGTAGTTGACATCCTTATAAATGGATGTGCACATTTGCCAACAC
TGAGTGGCTTTCATCCTGGAGCAGACTTTGCAGTCTGTGGACTGCAACACAACATTGCCTTTATGTGTAA
CTCTTGGCTGAAGCTCTTACACCAATGCTGGGGGACATGTACCTCCCAGGGGCCCAGGAAGACTACGGGA
GGCTACACCAACGTCAATCAGAGGGGCCTGTGTAGCTACCGATAAGCGGACCCTCAAGAGGGCATTAGCA
ATAGTGTTTATAAGGCCCCCTTGTTAACCCTAAACGGGTAGCATATGCTTCCCGGGTAGTAGTATATACT
ATCCAGACTAACCCTAATTCAATAGCATATGTTACCCAACGGGAAGCATATGCTATCGAATTAGGGTTAG
TAAAAGGGTCCTAAGGAACAGCGATATCTCCCACCCCATGAGCTGTCACGGTTTTATTTACATGGGGTCA
GGATTCCACGAGGGTAGTGAACCATTTTAGTCACAAGGGCAGTGGCTGAAGATCAAGGAGCGGGCAGTGA
ACTCTCCTGAATCTTCGCCTGCTTCTTCATTCTCCTTCGTTTAGCTAATAGAATAACTGCTGAGTTGTGA
ACAGTAAGGTGTATGTGAGGTGCTCGAAAACAAGGTTTCAGGTGACGCCCCCAGAATAAAATTTGGACGG
GGGGTTCAGTGGTGGCATTGTGCTATGACACCAATATAACCCTCACAAACCCCTTGGGCAATAAATACTA
GTGTAGGAATGAAACATTCTGAATATCTTTAACAATAGAAATCCATGGGGTGGGGACAAGCCGTAAAGAC
TGGATGTCCATCTCACACGAATTTATGGCTATGGGCAACACATAATCCTAGTGCAATATGATACTGGGGT
TATTAAGATGTGTCCCAGGCAGGGACCAAGACAGGTGAACCATGTTGTTACACTCTATTTGTAACAAGGG
GAAAGAGAGTGGACGCCGACAGCAGCGGACTCCACTGGTTGTCTCTAACACCCCCGAAAATTAAACGGGG
CTCCACGCCAATGGGGCCCATAAACAAAGACAAGTGGCCACTCTTTTTTTTGAAATTGTGGAGTGGGGGC
ACGCGTCAGCCCCCACACGCCGCCCTGCGGTTTTGGACTGTAAAATAAGGGTGTAATAACTTGGCTGATT
GTAACCCCGCTAACCACTGCGGTCAAACCACTTGCCCACAAAACCACTAATGGCACCCCGGGGAATACCT
GCATAAGTAGGTGGGCGGGCCAAGATAGGGGCGCGATTGCTGCGATCTGGAGGACAAATTACACACACTT
GCGCCTGAGCGCCAAGCACAGGGTTGTTGGTCCTCATATTCACGAGGTCGCTGAGAGCACGGTGGGCTAA
TGTTGCCATGGGTAGCATATACTACCCAAATATCTGGATAGCATATGCTATCCTAATCTATATCTGGGTA
GCATAGGCTATCCTAATCTATATCTGGGTAGCATATGCTATCCTAATCTATATCTGGGTAGTATATGCTA
TCCTAATTTATATCTGGGTAGCATAGGCTATCCTAATCTATATCTGGGTAGCATATGCTATCCTAATCTA
TATCTGGGTAGTATATGCTATCCTAATCTGTATCCGGGTAGCATATGCTATCCTAATAGAGATTAGGGTA
GTATATGCTATCCTAATTTATATCTGGGTAGCATATACTACCCAAATATCTGGATAGCATATGCTATCCT
AATCTATATCTGGGTAGCATATGCTATCCTAATCTATATCTGGGTAGCATAGGCTATCCTAATCTATATC
TGGGTAGCATATGCTATCCTAATCTATATCTGGGTAGTATATGCTATCCTAATTTATATCTGGGTAGCAT
AGGCTATCCTAATCTATATCTGGGTAGCATATGCTATCCTAATCTATATCTGGGTAGTATATGCTATCCT
AATCTGTATCCGGGTAGCATATGCTATCCTCATGCATATACAGTCAGCATATGATACCCAGTAGTAGAGT
GGGAGTGCTATCCTTTGCATATGCCGCCACCTCCCAAGGGGGCGTGAATTTTCGCTGCTTGTCCTTTTCC
TGCTGGTTGCTCCCATTCTTAGGTGAATTTAAGGAGGCCAGGCTAAAGCCGTCGCATGTCTGATTGCTCA
CCAGGTAAATGTCGCTAATGTTTTCCAACGCGAGAAGGTGTTGAGCGCGGAGCTGAGTGACGTGACAACA
TGGGTATGCCCAATTGCCCCATGTTGGGAGGACGAAAATGGTGACAAGACAGATGGCCAGAAATACACCA
ACAGCACGCATGATGTCTACTGGGGATTTATTCTTTAGTGCGGGGGAATACACGGCTTTTAATACGATTG
AGGGCGTCTCCTAACAAGTTACATCACTCCTGCCCTTCCTCACCCTCATCTCCATCACCTCCTTCATCTC
CGTCATCTCCGTCATCACCCTCCGCGGCAGCCCCTTCCACCATAGGTGGAAACCAGGGAGGCAAATCTAC
TCCATCGTCAAAGCTGCACACAGTCACCCTGATATTGCAGGTAGGAGCGGGCTTTGTCATAACAAGGTCC
TTAATCGCATCCTTCAAAACCTCAGCAAATATATGAGTTTGTAAAAAGACCATGAAATAACAGACAATGG
ACTCCCTTAGCGGGCCAGGTTGTGGGCCGGGTCCAGGGGCCATTCCAAAGGGGAGACGACTCAATGGTGT
AAGACGACATTGTGGAATAGCAAGGGCAGTTCCTCGCCTTAGGTTGTAAAGGGAGGTCTTACTACCTCCA
TATACGAACACACCGGCGACCCAAGTTCCTTCGTCGGTAGTCCTTTCTACGTGACTCCTAGCCAGGAGAG
CTCTTAAACCTTCTGCAATGTTCTCAAATTTCGGGTTGGAACCTCCTTGACCACGATGCTTTCCAAACCA
CCCTCCTTTTTTGCGCCTGCCTCCATCACCCTGACCCCGGGGTCCAGTGCTTGGGCCTTCTCCTGGGTCA
TCTGCGGGGCCCTGCTCTATCGCTCCCGGGGGCACGTCAGGCTCACCATCTGGGCCACCTTCTTGGTGGT
ATTCAAAATAATCGGCTTCCCCTACAGGGTGGAAAAATGGCCTTCTACCTGGAGGGGGCCTGCGCGGTGG
AGACCCGGATGATGATGACTGACTACTGGGACTCCTGGGCCTCTTTTCTCCACGTCCACGACCTCTCCCC
CTGGCTCTTTCACGACTTCCCCCCCTGGCTCTTTCACGTCCTCTACCCCGGCGGCCTCCACTACCTCCTC
GACCCCGGCCTCCACTACCTCCTCGACCCCGGCCTCCACTGCCTCCTCGACCCCGGCCTCCACCTCCTGC
TCCTGCCCCTCCTGCTCCTGCCCCTCCTCCTGCTCCTGCCCCTCCTGCCCCTCCTGCTCCTGCCCCTCCT
GCCCCTCCTGCTCCTGCCCCTCCTGCCCCTCCTGCTCCTGCCCCTCCTGCCCCTCCTCCTGCTCCTGCCC
CTCCTGCCCCTCCTCCTGCTCCTGCCCCTCCTGCCCCTCCTGCTCCTGCCCCTCCTGCCCCTCCTGCTCC
TGCCCCTCCTGCCCCTCCTGCTCCTGCCCCTCCTGCTCCTGCCCCTCCTGCTCCTGCCCCTCCTGCTCCT
GCCCCTCCTGCCCCTCCTGCCCCTCCTCCTGCTCCTGCCCCTCCTGCTCCTGCCCCTCCTGCCCCTCCTG
CCCCTCCTGCTCCTGCCCCTCCTCCTGCTCCTGCCCCTCCTGCCCCTCCTGCCCCTCCTCCTGCTCCTGC
CCCTCCTGCCCCTCCTCCTGCTCCTGCCCCTCCTCCTGCTCCTGCCCCTCCTGCCCCTCCTGCCCCTCCT
CCTGCTCCTGCCCCTCCTGCCCCTCCTCCTGCTCCTGCCCCTCCTCCTGCTCCTGCCCCTCCTGCCCCTC
CTGCCCCTCCTCCTGCTCCTGCCCCTCCTCCTGCTCCTGCCCCTCCTGCCCCTCCTGCCCCTCCTGCCCC
TCCTCCTGCTCCTGCCCCTCCTCCTGCTCCTGCCCCTCCTGCTCCTGCCCCTCCCGCTCCTGCTCCTGCT
CCTGTTCCACCGTGGGTCCCTTTGCAGCCAATGCAACTTGGACGTTTTTGGGGTCTCCGGACACCATCTC
TATGTCTTGGCCCTGATCCTGAGCCGCCCGGGGCTCCTGGTCTTCCGCCTCCTCGTCCTCGTCCTCTTCC
CCGTCCTCGTCCATGGTTATCACCCCCTCTTCTTTGAGGTCCACTGCCGCCGGAGCCTTCTGGTCCAGAT
GTGTCTCCCTTCTCTCCTAGGCCATTTCCAGGTCCTGTACCTGGCCCCTCGTCAGACATGATTCACACTA
AAAGAGATCAATAGACATCTTTATTAGACGACGCTCAGTGAATACAGGGAGTGCAGACTCCTGCCCCCTC
CAACAGCCCCCCCACCCTCATCCCCTTCATGGTCGCTGTCAGACAGATCCAGGTCTGAAAATTCCCCATC
CTCCGAACCATCCTCGTCCTCATCACCAATTACTCGCAGCCCGGAAAACTCCCGCTGAACATCCTCAAGA
TTTGCGTCCTGAGCCTCAAGCCAGGCCTCAAATTCCTCGTCCCCCTTTTTGCTGGACGGTAGGGATGGGG
ATTCTCGGGACCCCTCCTCTTCCTCTTCAAGGTCACCAGACAGAGATGCTACTGGGGCAACGGAAGAAAA
GCTGGGTGCGGCCTGTGAGGATCAGCTTATCGATGATAAGCTGTCAAACATGAGAATTCTTGAAGACGAA
AGGGCCTCGTGATACGCCTATTTTTATAGGTTAATGTCATGATAATAATGGTTTCTTAGACGTCAGGTGG
CACTTTTCGGGGAAATGTGCGCGGAACCCCTATTTGTTTATTTTTCTAAATACATTCAAATATGTATCCG
CTCATGAGACAATAACCCTGATAAATGCTTCAATAATATTGAAAAAGGAAGAGTATGAGTATTCAACATT
TCCGTGTCGCCCTTATTCCCTTTTTTGCGGCATTTTGCCTTCCTGTTTTTGCTCACCCAGAAACGCTGGT
GAAAGTAAAAGATGCTGAAGATCAGTTGGGTGCACGAGTGGGTTACATCGAACTGGATCTCAACAGCGGT
AAGATCCTTGAGAGTTTTCGCCCCGAAGAACGTTTTCCAATGATGAGCACTTTTAAAGTTCTGCTATGTG
GCGCGGTATTATCCCGTGTTGACGCCGGGCAAGAGCAACTCGGTCGCCGCATACACTATTCTCAGAATGA
CTTGGTTGAGTACTCACCAGTCACAGAAAAGCATCTTACGGATGGCATGACAGTAAGAGAATTATGCAGT
GCTGCCATAACCATGAGTGATAACACTGCGGCCAACTTACTTCTGACAACGATCGGAGGACCGAAGGAGC
TAACCGCTTTTTTGCACAACATGGGGGATCATGTAACTCGCCTTGATCGTTGGGAACCGGAGCTGAATGA
AGCCATACCAAACGACGAGCGTGACACCACGATGCCTGCAGCAATGGCAACAACGTTGCGCAAACTATTA
ACTGGCGAACTACTTACTCTAGCTTCCCGGCAACAATTAATAGACTGGATGGAGGCGGATAAAGTTGCAG
GACCACTTCTGCGCTCGGCCCTTCCGGCTGGCTGGTTTATTGCTGATAAATCTGGAGCCGGTGAGCGTGG
GTCTCGCGGTATCATTGCAGCACTGGGGCCAGATGGTAAGCCCTCCCGTATCGTAGTTATCTACACGACG
GGGAGTCAGGCAACTATGGATGAACGAAATAGACAGATCGCTGAGATAGGTGCCTCACTGATTAAGCATT
GGTAACTGTCAGACCAAGTTTACTCATATATACTTTAGATTGATTTAAAACTTCATTTTTAATTTAAAAG
GATCTAGGTGAAGATCCTTTTTGATAATCTCATGACCAAAATCCCTTAACGTGAGTTTTCGTTCCACTGA
GCGTCAGACCCCGTAGAAAAGATCAAAGGATCTTCTTGAGATCCTTTTTTTCTGCGCGTAATCTGCTGCT
TGCAAACAAAAAAACCACCGCTACCAGCGGTGGTTTGTTTGCCGGATCAAGAGCTACCAACTCTTTTTCC
GAAGGTAACTGGCTTCAGCAGAGCGCAGATACCAAATACTGTCCTTCTAGTGTAGCCGTAGTTAGGCCAC
CACTTCAAGAACTCTGTAGCACCGCCTACATACCTCGCTCTGCTAATCCTGTTACCAGTGGCTGCTGCCA
GTGGCGATAAGTCGTGTCTTACCGGGTTGGACTCAAGACGATAGTTACCGGATAAGGCGCAGCGGTCGGG
CTGAACGGGGGGTTCGTGCACACAGCCCAGCTTGGAGCGAACGACCTACACCGAACTGAGATACCTACAG
CGTGAGCTATGAGAAAGCGCCACGCTTCCCGAAGGGAGAAAGGCGGACAGGTATCCGGTAAGCGGCAGGG
TCGGAACAGGAGAGCGCACGAGGGAGCTTCCAGGGGGAAACGCCTGGTATCTTTATAGTCCTGTCGGGTT
TCGCCACCTCTGACTTGAGCGTCGATTTTTGTGATGCTCGTCAGGGGGGCGGAGCCTATGGAAAAACGCC
AGCAACGCGGCCTTTTTACGGTTCCTGGCCTTTTGCTGGCCTTGAAGCTGTCCCTGATGGTCGTCATCTA
CCTGCCTGGACAGCATGGCCTGCAACGCGGGCATCCCGATGCCGCCGGAAGCGAGAAGAATCATAATGGG
GAAGGCCATCCAGCCTCGCGTCGCGAACGCCAGCAAGACGTAGCCCAGCGCGTCGGCCCCGAGATGCGCC
GCGTGCGGCTGCTGGAGATGGCGGACGCGATGGATATGTTCTGCCAAGGGTTGGTTTGCGCATTCACAGT
TCTCCGCAAGAATTGATTGGCTCCAATTCTTGGAGTGGTGAATCCGTTAGCGAGGTGCCGCCCTGCTTCA
TCCCCGTGGCCCGTTGCTCGCGTTTGCTGGCGGTGTCCCCGGAAGAAATATATTTGCATGTCTTTAGTTC
TATGATGACACAAACCCCGCCCAGCGTCTTGTCATTGGCGAATTCGAACACGCAGATGCAGTCGGGGCGG
CGCGGTCCGAGGTCCACTTCGCATATTAAGGTGACGCGTGTGGCCTCGAACACCGAGCGACCCTGCAGCG
ACCCGCTTAACAGCGTCAACAGCGTGCCGCAGATCCCGGGGGGCAATGAGATATGAAAAAGCCTGAACTC
ACCGCGACGTCTGTCGAGAAGTTTCTGATCGAAAAGTTCGACAGCGTCTCCGACCTGATGCAGCTCTCGG
AGGGCGAAGAATCTCGTGCTTTCAGCTTCGATGTAGGAGGGCGTGGATATGTCCTGCGGGTAAATAGCTG
CGCCGATGGTTTCTACAAAGATCGTTATGTTTATCGGCACTTTGCATCGGCCGCGCTCCCGATTCCGGAA
GTGCTTGACATTGGGGAATTCAGCGAGAGCCTGACCTATTGCATCTCCCGCCGTGCACAGGGTGTCACGT
TGCAAGACCTGCCTGAAACCGAACTGCCCGCTGTTCTGCAGCCGGTCGCGGAGGCCATGGATGCGATCGC
TGCGGCCGATCTTAGCCAGACGAGCGGGTTCGGCCCATTCGGACCGCAAGGAATCGGTCAATACACTACA
TGGCGTGATTTCATATGCGCGATTGCTGATCCCCATGTGTATCACTGGCAAACTGTGATGGACGACACCG
TCAGTGCGTCCGTCGCGCAGGCTCTCGATGAGCTGATGCTTTGGGCCGAGGACTGCCCCGAAGTCCGGCA
CCTCGTGCACGCGGATTTCGGCTCCAACAATGTCCTGACGGACAATGGCCGCATAACAGCGGTCATTGAC
TGGAGCGAGGCGATGTTCGGGGATTCCCAATACGAGGTCGCCAACATCTTCTTCTGGAGGCCGTGGTTGG
CTTGTATGGAGCAGCAGACGCGCTACTTCGAGCGGAGGCATCCGGAGCTTGCAGGATCGCCGCGGCTCCG
GGCGTATATGCTCCGCATTGGTCTTGACCAACTCTATCAGAGCTTGGTTGACGGCAATTTCGATGATGCA
GCTTGGGCGCAGGGTCGATGCGACGCAATCGTCCGATCCGGAGCCGGGACTGTCGGGCGTACACAAATCG
CCCGCAGAAGCGCGGCCGTCTGGACCGATGGCTGTGTAGAAGTACTCGCCGATAGTGGAAACCGACGCCC
CAGCACTCGTCCGGATCGGGAGATGGGGGAGGCTAACTGAAACACGGAAGGAGACAATACCGGAAGGAAC
CCGCGCTATGACGGCAATAAAAAGACAGAATAAAACGCACGGGTGTTGGGTCGTTTGTTCATAAACGCGG
GGTTCGGTCCCAGGGCTGGCACTCTGTCGATACCCCACCGAGACCCCATTGGGGCCAATACGCCCGCGTT
TCTTCCTTTTCCCCACCCCACCCCCCAAGTTCGGGTGAAGGCCCAGGGCTCGCAGCCAACGTCGGGGCGG
CAGGCCCTGCCATAGCCACTGGCCCCGTGGGTTAGGGACGGGGTCCCCCATGGGGAATGGTTTATGGTTC
GTGGGGGTTATTATTTTGGGCGTTGCGTGGGGTCAGGTCCACGACTGGACTGAGCAGACAGACCCATGGT
TTTTGGATGGCCTGGGCATGGACCGCATGTACTGGCGCGACACGAACACCGGGCGTCTGTGGCTGCCAAA
CACCCCCGACCCCCAAAAACCACCGCGCGGATTTCTGGCGTGCCAAGCTAGTCGACCAATTCTCATGTTT
GACAGCTTATCATCGCAGATCCGGGCAACGTTGTTGCCATTGCTGCAGGCGCAGAACTGGTAGGTATGGA
AGATCTATACATTGAATCAATATTGGCAATTAGCCATATTAGTCATTGGTTATATAGCATAAATCAATAT
TGGCTATTGGCCATTGCATACGTTGTATCTATATCATAATATGTACATTTATATTGGCTCATGTCCAATA
TGACCGCCATGTTGACATTGATTATTGACTAGTTATTAATAGTAATCAATTACGGGGTCATTAGTTCATA
GCCCATATATGGAGTTCCGCGTTACATAACTTACGGTAAATGGCCCGCCTGGCTGACCGCCCAACGACCC
CCGCCCATTGACGTCAATAATGACGTATGTTCCCATAGTAACGCCAATAGGGACTTTCCATTGACGTCAA
TGGGTGGAGTATTTACGGTAAACTGCCCACTTGGCAGTACATCAAGTGTATCATATGCCAAGTCCGCCCC
CTATTGACGTCAATGACGGTAAATGGCCCGCCTGGCATTATGCCCAGTACATGACCTTACGGGACTTTCC
TACTTGGCAGTACATCTACGTATTAGTCATCGCTATTACCATGGTGATGCGGTTTTGGCAGTACACCAAT
GGGCGTGGATAGCGGTTTGACTCACGGGGATTTCCAAGTCTCCACCCCATTGACGTCAATGGGAGTTTGT
TTTGGCACCAAAATCAACGGGACTTTCCAAAATGTCGTAATAACCCCGCCCCGTTGACGCAAATGGGCGG
TAGGCGTGTACGGTGGGAGGTCTATATAAGCAGAGCTCGTTTAGTGAACCGTCAGATCTCTAGAAGCTGG
GTACCAGCTGCTAGCGCCACCATGGAGACCACCCCCCTGAACAGTCAAAAGCAACTCTCTGCCTGTGAGG
ATGGAGAGGACTGTCAGGAGAATGGCGTTCTTCAAAAGGTTGTACCCACCCCTGGAGATAAGGTGGAAAG
CGGCCAGATTTCCAACGGCTACAGCGCCGTGCCATCACCTGGAGCCGGGGATGATACACGGCACAGCATT
CCCGCAACCACCACGACACTGGTTGCAGAGCTTCACCAGGGCGAGAGGGAGACGTGGGGCAAAAAGGTAG
ATTTTCTGCTTTCCGTGATCGGTTACGCGGTCGATCTGGGGAACGTGTGGAGGTTCCCTTACATTTGTTA
CCAAAACGGAGGGGGTGCCTTCTTGCTGCCCTACACAATTATGGCGATTTTTGGGGGTATCCCGCTCTTC
TACATGGAACTGGCCTTGGGTCAGTACCACCGGAACGGCTGCATTAGCATTTGGCGCAAGATATGCCCCA
TTTTCAAGGGAATCGGATACGCAATCTGTATAATCGACTTCTATATTGCATCATATTACAACACCATCAT
GGCCTGGGCCCTTTATTACTTGATCAGCAGTTTCACCGACCAATTGCCGTGGACGAGCTGTAAGAACTCA
TGGAATACCGGGAACTGTACCAACTACTTCTCTGAGGACAGCTCAGGAGGTAGCGGGGGTGAACAGAAGC
TGATTAGCGAGGAGGACTTGGGCAGTCCAGGCGGAAGCGGCAACATCACTTGGACACTCCATAGTACGAG
CCCCGCAGAGGAGTTTTACACCAGGCACGTACTGCAGATTCATAGGAGCAAGGGTCTGCAAGACCTGGGC
GGTATTAGCTGGCAGCTCGCATTGTGCATAATGTTGATCTTTACGGTGATCTATTTCTCTATCTGGAAGG
GAGTAAAGACATCCGGCAAGGTGGTGTGGGTGACGGCGACCTTCCCCTACATTATACTCAGCGTGTTGTT
GGTGAGGGGGGCAACCCTGCCTGGGGCCTGGCGAGGCGTGCTGTTCTATCTCAAGCCAAACTGGCAGAAG
CTTCTTGAAACCGGAGTGTGGATCGACGCGGCCGCGCAAATCTTCTTTTCCCTCGGTCCCGGCTTCGGGG
TCCTTCTGGCATTCGCAAGCTACAACAAGTTCAACAATAACTGCTACCAGGACGCCCTCGTGACAAGTGT
AGTGAACTGCATGACCTCTTTCGTGAGCGGGTTTGTGATCTTCACAGTACTCGGATATATGGCTGAGATG
AGGAACGAAGATGTTAGTGAGGTTGCCAAAGACGCTGGCCCGAGCCTGTTGTTCATCACATACGCCGAGG
CTATCGCGAACATGCCCGCATCTACTTTCTTCGCCATCATCTTTTTCCTGATGCTGATAACCCTTGGGCT
GGATAGCACCTTCGCCGGACTGGAGGGTGTCATCACTGCCGTTCTCGACGAGTTCCCCCATGTGTGGGCC
AAGCGACGGGAAAGGTTCGTGCTGGCCGTCGTAATCACATGCTTCTTCGGCTCACTGGTGACCCTTACCT
TTGGCGGTGCGTACGTGGTCAAGCTGCTCGAAGAGTACGCCACTGGACCGGCGGTTCTGACCGTGGCATT
GATCGAGGCCGTGGCCGTAAGCTGGTTTTACGGCATCACGCAGTTCTGTAGGGACGTGAAAGAGATGCTG
GGCTTTTCTCCCGGTTGGTTTTGGAGGATTTGTTGGGTAGCAATTAGCCCCCTGTTTCTCCTTTTCATTA
TTTGCTCTTTTCTGATGTCTCCACCGCAGCTCCGACTGTTTCAGTACAACTACCCCTACTGGTCAATTAT
CCTGGGCTATTGTATCGGCACCTCAAGTTTCATCTGCATCCCCACATACATCGCATACAGACTGATAATT
ACGCCCGGTACTTTTAAGGAGCGAATCATTAAAAGCATAACCCCCGAAACCCCCACCGAGATCCCTTGTG
GCGATATAAGACTCAATGCGGTCTAATAGCTCGAG
