>Addgene plasmid #107460 | pCEP4-SERTA169D-myc | addgene partial sequence | sequence record 205557 | Addgene Partial NGS Result
TGGGTCCCTTTGCAGCCAATGCAACTTGGACGTTTTTGGGGTCTCCGGACACCATCTCTATGTCTTGGCC
CTGATCCTGAGCCGCCCGGGGCTCCTGGTCTTCCGCCTCCTCGTCCTCGTCCTCTTCCCCGTCCTCGTCC
ATGGTTATCACCCCCTCTTCTTTGAGGTCCACTGCCGCCGGAGCCTTCTGGTCCAGATGTGTCTCCCTTC
TCTCCTAGGCCATTTCCAGGTCCTGTACCTGGCCCCTCGTCAGACATGATTCACACTAAAAGAGATCAAT
AGACATCTTTATTAGACGACGCTCAGTGAATACAGGGAGTGCAGACTCCTGCCCCCTCCAACAGCCCCCC
CACCCTCATCCCCTTCATGGTCGCTGTCAGACAGATCCAGGTCTGAAAATTCCCCATCCTCCGAACCATC
CTCGTCCTCATCACCAATTACTCGCAGCCCGGAAAACTCCCGCTGAACATCCTCAAGATTTGCGTCCTGA
GCCTCAAGCCAGGCCTCAAATTCCTCGTCCCCCTTTTTGCTGGACGGTAGGGATGGGGATTCTCGGGACC
CCTCCTCTTCCTCTTCAAGGTCACCAGACAGAGATGCTACTGGGGCAACGGAAGAAAAGCTGGGTGCGGC
CTGTGAGGATCAGCTTATCGATGATAAGCTGTCAAACATGAGAATTCTTGAAGACGAAAGGGCCTCGTGA
TACGCCTATTTTTATAGGTTAATGTCATGATAATAATGGTTTCTTAGACGTCAGGTGGCACTTTTCGGGG
AAATGTGCGCGGAACCCCTATTTGTTTATTTTTCTAAATACATTCAAATATGTATCCGCTCATGAGACAA
TAACCCTGATAAATGCTTCAATAATATTGAAAAAGGAAGAGTATGAGTATTCAACATTTCCGTGTCGCCC
TTATTCCCTTTTTTGCGGCATTTTGCCTTCCTGTTTTTGCTCACCCAGAAACGCTGGTGAAAGTAAAAGA
TGCTGAAGATCAGTTGGGTGCACGAGTGGGTTACATCGAACTGGATCTCAACAGCGGTAAGATCCTTGAG
AGTTTTCGCCCCGAAGAACGTTTTCCAATGATGAGCACTTTTAAAGTTCTGCTATGTGGCGCGGTATTAT
CCCGTGTTGACGCCGGGCAAGAGCAACTCGGTCGCCGCATACACTATTCTCAGAATGACTTGGTTGAGTA
CTCACCAGTCACAGAAAAGCATCTTACGGATGGCATGACAGTAAGAGAATTATGCAGTGCTGCCATAACC
ATGAGTGATAACACTGCGGCCAACTTACTTCTGACAACGATCGGAGGACCGAAGGAGCTAACCGCTTTTT
TGCACAACATGGGGGATCATGTAACTCGCCTTGATCGTTGGGAACCGGAGCTGAATGAAGCCATACCAAA
CGACGAGCGTGACACCACGATGCCTGCAGCAATGGCAACAACGTTGCGCAAACTATTAACTGGCGAACTA
CTTACTCTAGCTTCCCGGCAACAATTAATAGACTGGATGGAGGCGGATAAAGTTGCAGGACCACTTCTGC
GCTCGGCCCTTCCGGCTGGCTGGTTTATTGCTGATAAATCTGGAGCCGGTGAGCGTGGGTCTCGCGGTAT
CATTGCAGCACTGGGGCCAGATGGTAAGCCCTCCCGTATCGTAGTTATCTACACGACGGGGAGTCAGGCA
ACTATGGATGAACGAAATAGACAGATCGCTGAGATAGGTGCCTCACTGATTAAGCATTGGTAACTGTCAG
ACCAAGTTTACTCATATATACTTTAGATTGATTTAAAACTTCATTTTTAATTTAAAAGGATCTAGGTGAA
GATCCTTTTTGATAATCTCATGACCAAAATCCCTTAACGTGAGTTTTCGTTCCACTGAGCGTCAGACCCC
GTAGAAAAGATCAAAGGATCTTCTTGAGATCCTTTTTTTCTGCGCGTAATCTGCTGCTTGCAAACAAAAA
AACCACCGCTACCAGCGGTGGTTTGTTTGCCGGATCAAGAGCTACCAACTCTTTTTCCGAAGGTAACTGG
CTTCAGCAGAGCGCAGATACCAAATACTGTCCTTCTAGTGTAGCCGTAGTTAGGCCACCACTTCAAGAAC
TCTGTAGCACCGCCTACATACCTCGCTCTGCTAATCCTGTTACCAGTGGCTGCTGCCAGTGGCGATAAGT
CGTGTCTTACCGGGTTGGACTCAAGACGATAGTTACCGGATAAGGCGCAGCGGTCGGGCTGAACGGGGGG
TTCGTGCACACAGCCCAGCTTGGAGCGAACGACCTACACCGAACTGAGATACCTACAGCGTGAGCTATGA
GAAAGCGCCACGCTTCCCGAAGGGAGAAAGGCGGACAGGTATCCGGTAAGCGGCAGGGTCGGAACAGGAG
AGCGCACGAGGGAGCTTCCAGGGGGAAACGCCTGGTATCTTTATAGTCCTGTCGGGTTTCGCCACCTCTG
ACTTGAGCGTCGATTTTTGTGATGCTCGTCAGGGGGGCGGAGCCTATGGAAAAACGCCAGCAACGCGGCC
TTTTTACGGTTCCTGGCCTTTTGCTGGCCTTGAAGCTGTCCCTGATGGTCGTCATCTACCTGCCTGGACA
GCATGGCCTGCAACGCGGGCATCCCGATGCCGCCGGAAGCGAGAAGAATCATAATGGGGAAGGCCATCCA
GCCTCGCGTCGCGAACGCCAGCAAGACGTAGCCCAGCGCGTCGGCCCCGAGATGCGCCGCGTGCGGCTGC
TGGAGATGGCGGACGCGATGGATATGTTCTGCCAAGGGTTGGTTTGCGCATTCACAGTTCTCCGCAAGAA
TTGATTGGCTCCAATTCTTGGAGTGGTGAATCCGTTAGCGAGGTGCCGCCCTGCTTCATCCCCGTGGCCC
GTTGCTCGCGTTTGCTGGCGGTGTCCCCGGAAGAAATATATTTGCATGTCTTTAGTTCTATGATGACACA
AACCCCGCCCAGCGTCTTGTCATTGGCGAATTCGAACACGCAGATGCAGTCGGGGCGGCGCGGTCCGAGG
TCCACTTCGCATATTAAGGTGACGCGTGTGGCCTCGAACACCGAGCGACCCTGCAGCGACCCGCTTAACA
GCGTCAACAGCGTGCCGCAGATCCCGGGGGGCAATGAGATATGAAAAAGCCTGAACTCACCGCGACGTCT
GTCGAGAAGTTTCTGATCGAAAAGTTCGACAGCGTCTCCGACCTGATGCAGCTCTCGGAGGGCGAAGAAT
CTCGTGCTTTCAGCTTCGATGTAGGAGGGCGTGGATATGTCCTGCGGGTAAATAGCTGCGCCGATGGTTT
CTACAAAGATCGTTATGTTTATCGGCACTTTGCATCGGCCGCGCTCCCGATTCCGGAAGTGCTTGACATT
GGGGAATTCAGCGAGAGCCTGACCTATTGCATCTCCCGCCGTGCACAGGGTGTCACGTTGCAAGACCTGC
CTGAAACCGAACTGCCCGCTGTTCTGCAGCCGGTCGCGGAGGCCATGGATGCGATCGCTGCGGCCGATCT
TAGCCAGACGAGCGGGTTCGGCCCATTCGGACCGCAAGGAATCGGTCAATACACTACATGGCGTGATTTC
ATATGCGCGATTGCTGATCCCCATGTGTATCACTGGCAAACTGTGATGGACGACACCGTCAGTGCGTCCG
TCGCGCAGGCTCTCGATGAGCTGATGCTTTGGGCCGAGGACTGCCCCGAAGTCCGGCACCTCGTGCACGC
GGATTTCGGCTCCAACAATGTCCTGACGGACAATGGCCGCATAACAGCGGTCATTGACTGGAGCGAGGCG
ATGTTCGGGGATTCCCAATACGAGGTCGCCAACATCTTCTTCTGGAGGCCGTGGTTGGCTTGTATGGAGC
AGCAGACGCGCTACTTCGAGCGGAGGCATCCGGAGCTTGCAGGATCGCCGCGGCTCCGGGCGTATATGCT
CCGCATTGGTCTTGACCAACTCTATCAGAGCTTGGTTGACGGCAATTTCGATGATGCAGCTTGGGCGCAG
GGTCGATGCGACGCAATCGTCCGATCCGGAGCCGGGACTGTCGGGCGTACACAAATCGCCCGCAGAAGCG
CGGCCGTCTGGACCGATGGCTGTGTAGAAGTACTCGCCGATAGTGGAAACCGACGCCCCAGCACTCGTCC
GGATCGGGAGATGGGGGAGGCTAACTGAAACACGGAAGGAGACAATACCGGAAGGAACCCGCGCTATGAC
GGCAATAAAAAGACAGAATAAAACGCACGGGTGTTGGGTCGTTTGTTCATAAACGCGGGGTTCGGTCCCA
GGGCTGGCACTCTGTCGATACCCCACCGAGACCCCATTGGGGCCAATACGCCCGCGTTTCTTCCTTTTCC
CCACCCCACCCCCCAAGTTCGGGTGAAGGCCCAGGGCTCGCAGCCAACGTCGGGGCGGCAGGCCCTGCCA
TAGCCACTGGCCCCGTGGGTTAGGGACGGGGTCCCCCATGGGGAATGGTTTATGGTTCGTGGGGGTTATT
ATTTTGGGCGTTGCGTGGGGTCAGGTCCACGACTGGACTGAGCAGACAGACCCATGGTTTTTGGATGGCC
TGGGCATGGACCGCATGTACTGGCGCGACACGAACACCGGGCGTCTGTGGCTGCCAAACACCCCCGACCC
CCAAAAACCACCGCGCGGATTTCTGGCGTGCCAAGCTAGTCGACCAATTCTCATGTTTGACAGCTTATCA
TCGCAGATCCGGGCAACGTTGTTGCCATTGCTGCAGGCGCAGAACTGGTAGGTATGGAAGATCTATACAT
TGAATCAATATTGGCAATTAGCCATATTAGTCATTGGTTATATAGCATAAATCAATATTGGCTATTGGCC
ATTGCATACGTTGTATCTATATCATAATATGTACATTTATATTGGCTCATGTCCAATATGACCGCCATGT
TGACATTGATTATTGACTAGTTATTAATAGTAATCAATTACGGGGTCATTAGTTCATAGCCCATATATGG
AGTTCCGCGTTACATAACTTACGGTAAATGGCCCGCCTGGCTGACCGCCCAACGACCCCCGCCCATTGAC
GTCAATAATGACGTATGTTCCCATAGTAACGCCAATAGGGACTTTCCATTGACGTCAATGGGTGGAGTAT
TTACGGTAAACTGCCCACTTGGCAGTACATCAAGTGTATCATATGCCAAGTCCGCCCCCTATTGACGTCA
ATGACGGTAAATGGCCCGCCTGGCATTATGCCCAGTACATGACCTTACGGGACTTTCCTACTTGGCAGTA
CATCTACGTATTAGTCATCGCTATTACCATGGTGATGCGGTTTTGGCAGTACACCAATGGGCGTGGATAG
CGGTTTGACTCACGGGGATTTCCAAGTCTCCACCCCATTGACGTCAATGGGAGTTTGTTTTGGCACCAAA
ATCAACGGGACTTTCCAAAATGTCGTAATAACCCCGCCCCGTTGACGCAAATGGGCGGTAGGCGTGTACG
GTGGGAGGTCTATATAAGCAGAGCTCGTTTAGTGAACCGTCAGATCTCTAGAAGCTGGGTACCAGCTGCT
AGCGCCACCATGGAGACCACCCCCCTGAACAGTCAAAAGCAACTCTCTGCCTGTGAGGATGGAGAGGACT
GTCAGGAGAATGGCGTTCTTCAAAAGGTTGTACCCACCCCTGGAGATAAGGTGGAAAGCGGCCAGATTTC
CAACGGCTACAGCGCCGTGCCATCACCTGGAGCCGGGGATGATACACGGCACAGCATTCCCGCAACCACC
ACGACACTGGTTGCAGAGCTTCACCAGGGCGAGAGGGAGACGTGGGGCAAAAAGGTAGATTTTCTGCTTT
CCGTGATCGGTTACGCGGTCGATCTGGGGAACGTGTGGAGGTTCCCTTACATTTGTTACCAAAACGGAGG
GGGTGCCTTCTTGCTGCCCTACACAATTATGGCGATTTTTGGGGGTATCCCGCTCTTCTACATGGAACTG
GCCTTGGGTCAGTACCACCGGAACGGCTGCATTAGCATTTGGCGCAAGATATGCCCCATTTTCAAGGGAA
TCGGATACGCAATCTGTATAATCGACTTCTATATTGCATCATATTACAACACCATCATGGCCTGGGCCCT
TTATTACTTGATCAGCAGTTTCACCGACCAATTGCCGTGGACGAGCTGTAAGAACTCATGGAATACCGGG
AACTGTACCAACTACTTCTCTGAGGACAGCTCAGGAGGTAGCGGGGGTGAACAGAAGCTGATTAGCGAGG
AGGACTTGGGCAGTCCAGGCGGAAGCGGCAACATCACTTGGACACTCCATAGTACGAGCCCCGCAGAGGA
GTTTTACACCAGGCACGTACTGCAGATTCATAGGAGCAAGGGTCTGCAAGACCTGGGCGGTATTAGCTGG
CAGCTCGCATTGTGCATAATGTTGATCTTTACGGTGATCTATTTCTCTATCTGGAAGGGAGTAAAGACAT
CCGGCAAGGTGGTGTGGGTGACGGCGACCTTCCCCTACATTATACTCAGCGTGTTGTTGGTGAGGGGGGC
AACCCTGCCTGGGGCCTGGCGAGGCGTGCTGTTCTATCTCAAGCCAAACTGGCAGAAGCTTCTTGAAACC
GGAGTGTGGATCGACGCGGCCGCGCAAATCTTCTTTTCCCTCGGTCCCGGCTTCGGGGTCCTTCTGGCAT
TCGCAAGCTACAACAAGTTCAACAATAACTGCTACCAGGACGCCCTCGTGACAAGTGTAGTGAACTGCAT
GACCTCTTTCGTGAGCGGGTTTGTGATCTTCACAGTACTCGGATATATGGCTGAGATGAGGAACGAAGAT
GTTAGTGAGGTTGCCAAAGACGCTGGCCCGAGCCTGTTGTTCATCACATACGCCGAGGCTATCGCGAACA
TGCCCGCATCTACTTTCTTCGCCATCATCTTTTTCCTGATGCTGATAACCCTTGGGCTGGATAGCACCTT
CGCCGGACTGGAGGGTGTCATCACTGCCGTTCTCGACGAGTTCCCCCATGTGTGGGCCAAGCGACGGGAA
AGGTTCGTGCTGGCCGTCGTAATCACATGCTTCTTCGGCTCACTGGTGACCCTTACCTTTGGCGGTGCGT
ACGTGGTCAAGCTGCTCGAAGAGTACGCCACTGGACCGGCGGTTCTGACCGTGGCATTGATCGAGGCCGT
GGCCGTAAGCTGGTTTTACGGCATCACGCAGTTCTGTAGGGACGTGAAAGAGATGCTGGGCTTTTCTCCC
GGTTGGTTTTGGAGGATTTGTTGGGTAGCAATTAGCCCCCTGTTTCTCCTTTTCATTATTTGCTCTTTTC
TGATGTCTCCACCGCAGCTCCGACTGTTTCAGTACAACTACCCCTACTGGTCAATTATCCTGGGCTATTG
TATCGGCACCTCAAGTTTCATCTGCATCCCCACATACATCGCATACAGACTGATAATTACGCCCGGTACT
TTTAAGGAGCGAATCATTAAAAGCATAACCCCCGAAACCCCCACCGAGATCCCTTGTGGCGATATAAGAC
TCAATGCGGTCTAATAGCTCGAGGCCGGCAAGGCCGGATCCAGACATGATAAGATACATTGATGAGTTTG
GACAAACCACAACTAGAATGCAGTGAAAAAAATGCTTTATTTGTGAAATTTGTGATGCTATTGCTTTATT
TGTAACCATTATAAGCTGCAATAAACAAGTTAACAACAACAATTGCATTCATTTTATGTTTCAGGTTCAG
GGGGAGGTGTGGGAGGTTTTTTAAAGCAAGTAAAACCTCTACAAATGTGGTATGGCTGATTATGATCCGG
CTGCCTCGCGCGTTTCGGTGATGACGGTGAAAACCTCTGACACATGCAGCTCCCGGAGACGGTCACAGCT
TGTCTGTAAGCGGATGCCGGGAGCAGACAAGCCCGTCAGGGCGCGTCAGCGGGTGTTGGCGGGTGTCGGG
GCGCAGCCATGAGGTCGACTCTAGAGGATCGATCCCCGCCCCGGACGAACTAAACCTGACTACGACATCT
CTGCCCCTTCTTCGCGGGGCAGTGCATGTAATCCCTTCAGTTGGTTGGTACAACTTGCCAACTGGGCCCT
GTTCCACATGTGACACGGGGGGGGACCAAACACAAAGGGGTTCTCTGACTGTAGTTGACATCCTTATAAA
TGGATGTGCACATTTGCCAACACTGAGTGGCTTTCATCCTGGAGCAGACTTTGCAGTCTGTGGACTGCAA
CACAACATTGCCTTTATGTGTAACTCTTGGCTGAAGCTCTTACACCAATGCTGGGGGACATGTACCTCCC
AGGGGCCCAGGAAGACTACGGGAGGCTACACCAACGTCAATCAGAGGGGCCTGTGTAGCTACCGATAAGC
GGACCCTCAAGAGGGCATTAGCAATAGTGTTTATAAGGCCCCCTTGTTAACCCTAAACGGGTAGCATATG
CTTCCCGGGTAGTAGTATATACTATCCAGACTAACCCTAATTCAATAGCATATGTTACCCAACGGGAAGC
ATATGCTATCGAATTAGGGTTAGTAAAAGGGTCCTAAGGAACAGCGATATCTCCCACCCCATGAGCTGTC
ACGGTTTTATTTACATGGGGTCAGGATTCCACGAGGGTAGTGAACCATTTTAGTCACAAGGGCAGTGGCT
GAAGATCAAGGAGCGGGCAGTGAACTCTCCTGAATCTTCGCCTGCTTCTTCATTCTCCTTCGTTTAGCTA
ATAGAATAACTGCTGAGTTGTGAACAGTAAGGTGTATGTGAGGTGCTCGAAAACAAGGTTTCAGGTGACG
CCCCCAGAATAAAATTTGGACGGGGGGTTCAGTGGTGGCATTGTGCTATGACACCAATATAACCCTCACA
AACCCCTTGGGCAATAAATACTAGTGTAGGAATGAAACATTCTGAATATCTTTAACAATAGAAATCCATG
GGGTGGGGACAAGCCGTAAAGACTGGATGTCCATCTCACACGAATTTATGGCTATGGGCAACACATAATC
CTAGTGCAATATGATACTGGGGTTATTAAGATGTGTCCCAGGCAGGGACCAAGACAGGTGAACCATGTTG
TTACACTCTATTTGTAACAAGGGGAAAGAGAGTGGACGCCGACAGCAGCGGACTCCACTGGTTGTCTCTA
ACACCCCCGAAAATTAAACGGGGCTCCACGCCAATGGGGCCCATAAACAAAGACAAGTGGCCACTCTTTT
TTTTGAAATTGTGGAGTGGGGGCACGCGTCAGCCCCCACACGCCGCCCTGCGGTTTTGGACTGTAAAATA
AGGGTGTAATAACTTGGCTGATTGTAACCCCGCTAACCACTGCGGTCAAACCACTTGCCCACAAAACCAC
TAATGGCACCCCGGGGAATACCTGCATAAGTAGGTGGGCGGGCCAAGATAGGGGCGCGATTGCTGCGATC
TGGAGGACAAATTACACACACTTGCGCCTGAGCGCCAAGCACAGGGTTGTTGGTCCTCATATTCACGAGG
TCGCTGAGAGCACGGTGGGCTAATGTTGCCATGGGTAGCATATACTACCCAAATATCTGGATAGCATATG
CTATCCTAATCTATATCTGGGTAGCATAGGCTATCCTAATCTATATCTGGGTAGCATATGCTATCCTAAT
CTATATCTGGGTAGTATATGCTATCCTAATTTATATCTGGGTAGCATAGGCTATCCTAATCTATATCTGG
GTAGCATATGCTATCCTAATCTATATCTGGGTAGTATATGCTATCCTAATCTGTATCCGGGTAGCATATG
CTATCCTAATAGAGATTAGGGTAGTATATGCTATCCTAATTTATATCTGGGTAGCATATACTACCCAAAT
ATCTGGATAGCATATGCTATCCTAATCTATATCTGGGTAGCATATGCTATCCTAATCTATATCTGGGTAG
CATAGGCTATCCTAATCTATATCTGGGTAGCATATGCTATCCTAATCTATATCTGGGTAGTATATGCTAT
CCTAATTTATATCTGGGTAGCATAGGCTATCCTAATCTATATCTGGGTAGCATATGCTATCCTAATCTAT
ATCTGGGTAGTATATGCTATCCTAATCTGTATCCGGGTAGCATATGCTATCCTCATGCATATACAGTCAG
CATATGATACCCAGTAGTAGAGTGGGAGTGCTATCCTTTGCATATGCCGCCACCTCCCAAGGGGGCGTGA
ATTTTCGCTGCTTGTCCTTTTCCTGCTGGTTGCTCCCATTCTTAGGTGAATTTAAGGAGGCCAGGCTAAA
GCCGTCGCATGTCTGATTGCTCACCAGGTAAATGTCGCTAATGTTTTCCAACGCGAGAAGGTGTTGAGCG
CGGAGCTGAGTGACGTGACAACATGGGTATGCCCAATTGCCCCATGTTGGGAGGACGAAAATGGTGACAA
GACAGATGGCCAGAAATACACCAACAGCACGCATGATGTCTACTGGGGATTTATTCTTTAGTGCGGGGGA
ATACACGGCTTTTAATACGATTGAGGGCGTCTCCTAACAAGTTACATCACTCCTGCCCTTCCTCACCCTC
ATCTCCATCACCTCCTTCATCTCCGTCATCTCCGTCATCACCCTCCGCGGCAGCCCCTTCCACCATAGGT
GGAAACCAGGGAGGCAAATCTACTCCATCGTCAAAGCTGCACACAGTCACCCTGATATTGCAGGTAGGAG
CGGGCTTTGTCATAACAAGGTCCTTAATCGCATCCTTCAAAACCTCAGCAAATATATGAGTTTGTAAAAA
GACCATGAAATAACAGACAATGGACTCCCTTAGCGGGCCAGGTTGTGGGCCGGGTCCAGGGGCCATTCCA
AAGGGGAGACGACTCAATGGTGTAAGACGACATTGTGGAATAGCAAGGGCAGTTCCTCGCCTTAGGTTGT
AAAGGGAGGTCTTACTACCTCCATATACGAACACACCGGCGACCCAAGTTCCTTCGTCGGTAGTCCTTTC
TACGTGACTCCTAGCCAGGAGAGCTCTTAAACCTTCTGCAATGTTCTCAAATTTCGGGTTGGAACCTCCT
TGACCACGATGCTTTCCAAACCACCCTCCTTTTTTGCGCCTGCCTCCATCACCCTGACCCCGGGGTCCAG
TGCTTGGGCCTTCTCCTGGGTCATCTGCGGGGCCCTGCTCTATCGCTCCCGGGGGCACGTCAGGCTCACC
ATCTGGGCCACCTTCTTGGTGGTATTCAAAATAATCGGCTTCCCCTACAGGGTGGAAAAATGGCCTTCTA
CCTGGAGGGGGCCTGCGCGGTGGAGACCCGGATGATGATGACTGACTACTGGGACTCCTGGGCCTCTTTT
CTCCACGTCCACGACCTCTCCCCCTGGCTCTTTCACGACTTCCCCCCCTGGCTCTTTCACGTCCTCTACC
CCGGCGGCCTCCACTACCTCCTCGACCCCGGCCTCCACTACCTCCTCGACCCCGGCCTCCACTGCCTCCT
CGACCCCGGCCTCCACCTCCTGCTCCTGCCCCTCCTGCTCCTGCCCCTCCTCCTGCTCCTGCCCCTCCTG
C
